Addgene plasmid #134561: YFP-ICP0FxE-C3
Purpose: Expresses YFP-ICP0 fusion protein with a RING finger deletion (FXE)
Depositing lab: Susan Janicki. Publication: Single-cell analysis of Daxx and ATRX-dependent transcriptional repression. Newhart A, Rafalska-Metcalf IU, Yang T, Negorev DG, Janicki SM. J Cell Sci. 2012 Nov 15;125(Pt 22):5489-501. doi: 10.1242/jcs.110148. Epub 2012 Sep 12. PubMed 22976303.
Backbone
  Vector backbone: pEYFP-C3
  Backbone manufacturer: Clontech
  Backbone size w/o insert (bp): 4700
  Vector type: Mammalian Expression
  Selectable markers: Neomycin (select with G418)
Growth in bacteria
  Bacterial resistance: Kanamycin, 50 μg/mL
  Growth temperature: 37°C
  Growth strain: DH5alpha
  Copy number: High Copy
Gene/Insert
  Gene/Insert name: ICP0
  Species: Other
  Mutation: RING finger deletion (FXE)
  Promoter: CMV
  Tag / fusion protein: YFP (N terminal on backbone)
  Cloning method: Restriction Enzyme; 5′ cloning site blunt XhoI (not destroyed); 3′ cloning site EcoRI (not destroyed)
  Sequencing primers: 5′ EGFP-C; 3′ SV40pA-R
Resource information
  A portion of this plasmid was derived from a plasmid made by: Roger Everett
Terms and licenses: Academic/Nonprofit Terms; Industry Terms: Not Available to Industry
Depositor comments: YFP-ICP0FxE-C3 contains a V886A difference compared to the reference sequence. The functional outcome is unknown but this enzyme is catalytically inert as designed.
How to cite: YFP-ICP0FxE-C3 was a gift from Susan Janicki (Addgene plasmid # 134561 ; http://n2t.net/addgene:134561 ; RRID:Addgene_134561)
