[The description below was written by a language model from this plasmid's Addgene catalogue record and pLannotate feature annotations shown in this document.]
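Description:
YFP-ICP0FxE-C3 is a mammalian expression plasmid built on the Clontech pEYFP-C3 backbone that produces a yellow fluorescent fusion to a RING finger deletion mutant (FXE) of ICP0, the immediate-early E3 ubiquitin ligase of herpes simplex virus type 1. It replicates in E. coli at high copy from a ColE1/pUC-type origin and also carries an f1 origin for single-stranded DNA production. A single NeoR/KanR (Tn5 aminoglycoside phosphotransferase) gene serves as a dual marker. A bacterial bla-type promoter drives it for kanamycin selection, and the SV40 enhancer/early promoter, paired with the HSV TK polyadenylation signal, drives it for G418 selection of stably transfected mammalian cells.

The expression cassette uses the human CMV immediate-early enhancer and promoter to drive an N-terminal YFP, which the annotation software matches to an mEYFP-type fragment. YFP is followed by the ICP0 coding region, cloned between the XhoI (blunted) and EcoRI sites of the polylinker and terminated by the SV40 poly(A) signal. Wild-type ICP0 counteracts nuclear antiviral defenses by directing degradation of host factors such as PML and SP100. Removing the RING finger abolishes ligase activity, so this protein is catalytically inert by design. It can therefore act as a fluorescently trackable negative control alongside active ICP0, and the associated study was a single-cell analysis of Daxx- and ATRX-dependent transcriptional repression. The depositor notes a V886A difference from the reference sequence whose functional consequence is unknown. The short large T antigen, ble and bGH poly(A) fragments in the feature table are most likely incidental matches to backbone sequence rather than functional elements. The annotated sequence is labelled a partial NGS result.
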