Features (pLannotate 1.2.2; 16 found; start..end, strand, type, name):
      1..304     +  enhancer       CMV enhancer: human cytomegalovirus immediate early enhancer
    305..508     +  promoter       CMV promoter: human cytomegalovirus (CMV) immediate early promoter
    553..1271    +  CDS            mEYFP (fragment): enhanced YFP with monomerizing A206K mutation (Zacharias et al., 2002) mammalian codon-optimized
   1285..3492    +  CDS            ICP0 (fragment): ICP0_HHV11 - Also known as IE110. Experimental evidence at protein level: Swiss-Prot protein existence level 1. Evades nuclear antiviral defenses triggered by dsDNA viruses. Acts during the initial stages of lytic infection and the reactivation of latent viral genome. Prevents the antiviral effect of nuclear bodies by degrading host PML and SP100. Prevents antiviral response to viral DNA induced by IFI16 by degrading it. Additionally, inhibits host IRF3 nuclear signaling to prevent interferon production by the infected cells. Interestingly, the E3 ubiquitin ligase activity associated with the
   3496..3532    +  misc_feature   MCS (fragment): multiple cloning site
   3549..3633    +  CDS            large T antigen (fragment): large T antigen from SV40 (simian virus 40)
   3656..3777    +  polyA_signal   SV40 poly(A) signal: SV40 polyadenylation signal
   3811..4239    -  rep_origin     f1 ori (sequence partly withheld): f1 bacteriophage origin of replication; arrow indicates direction of (+) strand synthesis
   4266..4370    +  promoter       AmpR promoter: bla
   4372..4729    +  promoter       SV40 promoter: SV40 enhancer and early promoter
   4764..5558    +  CDS            NeoR/KanR: aminoglycoside phosphotransferase from Tn5; aph(3')-II (or nptII); confers resistance to neomycin, kanamycin, and G418 (Geneticin®)
   5579..5731    +  CDS            ble (fragment): BLE_KLEPN - Experimental evidence at protein level: Swiss-Prot protein existence level 1. Binding protein with a strong affinity to the bleomycin family of antibiotics. Binds to CL990; an antimitotic-antibiotic compound. From Klebsiella pneumoniae.
   5790..5837    +  polyA_signal   HSV TK poly(A) signal: herpes simplex virus thymidine kinase polyadenylation signal (Cole and Stacy, 1985)
   5928..5944    -  polyA_signal   bGH poly(A) signal (fragment): bovine growth hormone polyadenylation signal
   6166..6754    +  rep_origin     ori: high-copy-number ColE1/pMB1/pBR322/pUC origin of replication
   6869..6928    +  enhancer       CMV enhancer (fragment): human cytomegalovirus immediate early enhancer
>Addgene plasmid #134561 | YFP-ICP0FxE-C3 | addgene full sequence | sequence record 266619 | Addgene Partial NGS Result
CGTTACATAACTTACGGTAAATGGCCCGCCTGGCTGACCGCCCAACGACCCCCGCCCATTGACGTCAATA
ATGACGTATGTTCCCATAGTAACGCCAATAGGGACTTTCCATTGACGTCAATGGGTGGAGTATTTACGGT
AAACTGCCCACTTGGCAGTACATCAAGTGTATCATATGCCAAGTACGCCCCCTATTGACGTCAATGACGG
TAAATGGCCCGCCTGGCATTATGCCCAGTACATGACCTTATGGGACTTTCCTACTTGGCAGTACATCTAC
GTATTAGTCATCGCTATTACCATGGTGATGCGGTTTTGGCAGTACATCAATGGGCGTGGATAGCGGTTTG
ACTCACGGGGATTTCCAAGTCTCCACCCCATTGACGTCAATGGGAGTTTGTTTTGGCACCAAAATCAACG
GGACTTTCCAAAATGTCGTAACAACTCCGCCCCATTGACGCAAATGGGCGGTAGGCGTGTACGGTGGGAG
GTCTATATAAGCAGAGCTGGTTTAGTGAACCGTCAGATCCGCTAGCGCTACCGGTCGCCACCATGGTGAG
CAAGGGCGAGGAGCTGTTCACCGGGGTGGTGCCCATCCTGGTCGAGCTGGACGGCGACGTAAACGGCCAC
AAGTTCAGCGTGTCCGGCGAGGGCGAGGGCGATGCCACCTACGGCAAGCTGACCCTGAAGTTCATCTGCA
CCACCGGCAAGCTGCCCGTGCCCTGGCCCACCCTCGTGACCACCTTCGGCTACGGCCTGAAGTGCTTCGC
CCGCTACCCCGACCACATGAAGCAGCACGACTTCTTCAAGTCCGCCATGCCCGAAGGCTACGTCCAGGAG
CGCACCATCTTCTTCAAGGACGACGGCAACTACAAGACCCGCGCCGAGGTGAAGTTCGAGGGCGACACCC
TGGTGAACCGCATCGAGCTGAAGGGCATCGACTTCAAGGAGGACGGCAACATCCTGGGGCACAAGCTGGA
GTACAACTACAACAGCCACAACGTCTATATCATGGCCGACAAGCAGAAGAACGGCATCAAGGTGAACTTC
AAGATCCGCCACAACATCGAGGACGGCAGCGTGCAGCTCGCCGACCACTACCAGCAGAACACCCCCATCG
GCGACGGCCCCGTGCTGCTGCCCGACAACCACTACCTGAGCTACCAGTCCAAGCTGAGCAAAGACCCCAA
CGAGAAGCGCGATCACATGGTCCTGCTGGAGTTCGTGACCGCCGCCGGGATCACTCACGGCATGGACGAG
CTGTACAAGTACTCAGATCTCGACATGGAGCCCCGCCCCGGAGCGAGTACCCGCCGGCCTGAGGGCCGCC
CCCAGCGCGAGCCCGCCCCGGATGTCTGGGTGTTTCCCTGCGACCGAGACCTGCCGGACAGCAGCGACTC
TGAGGCGGAGACCGAAGTGGGGGGGCGGGGGGACGCCGACCACCATGACGACGACTCCGCCTCCGAGGCG
GACAGCACGGACACGGAACTGTTCGAGACGGGGCTGCTGGGGCCGCAGGGCGTGGATGGGGGGGCGGTCT
CGGGGGGGAGCCCCCCCCGCGAGGAAGACCCCGGCAGTTGCGGGGGCGCCCCCCCTCGAGGAATTCCAAT
TCGGGGCAACACCTGCCCGCTGTGCAACGCCAAGCTGGTGTACCTGATAGTGGGCGTGACGCCCAGCGGG
TCGTTCAGCACCATCCCGATCGTGAACGACCCCCAGACCCGCATGGAGGCCGAGGAGGCCGTCAGGGCGG
GCACGGCCGTGGACTTTATCTGGACGGGCAATCAGCGGTTCGCCCCGCGGTACCTGACCCTGGGGGGGCA
CACGGTGAGGGCCCTGTCGCCCACCCACCCGGAGCCCACCACGGACGAGGATGACGACGACCTGGACGAC
GCAGACTACGTACCGCCCGCCCCCCGCCGGACGCCCCGCGCCCCCCCACGCAGAGGCGCCGCCGCGCCCC
CCGTGACGGGCGGGGCGTCTCACGCAGCCCCCCAGCCGGCCGCGGCTCGGACAGCGCCCCCCTCGGCGCC
CATCGGGCCACACGGCAGCAGTAACACCAACACCACCACCAACAGCAGCGGCGGCGGCGGCTCCCGCCAG
TCGCGAGCCGCGGCGCCGCGGGGGGCGTCTGGCCCCTCCGGGGGGGTTGGGGTTGGGGTTGGGGTTGTTG
AAGCGGAGGCGGGGCGGCCGAGGGGCCGGACGGGCCCCCTTGTCAACAGACCCGCCCCCCTTGCAAACAA
CAGAGACCCCATAGTGATCAGCGACTCCCCCCCGGCCTCTCCCCACAGGCCCCCCGCGGCGCCCATGCCA
GGCTCCGCCCCCCGCCCCGGGCCCCCCGCGTCCGCGGCCGCGTCGGGACCCGCGCGCCCCCGCGCGGCCG
TGGCCCCGTGCGTGCGAGCGCCGCCTCCGGGGCCCGGCCCCCGCGCCCCGGCCCCCGGGGCGGAGCCGGC
CGCCCGCCCCGCGGACGCGCGCCGTGTGCCCCAGTCGCACTCGTCCCTGGCTCAGGCCGCGAACCAAGAA
CAGAGTCTGTGCCGGGCGCGTGCGACGGTGGCGCGCGGCTCGGGGGGGCCGGGCGTGGAGGGTGGGCACG
GGCCCTCCCGCGGCGCCGCCCCCTCCGGCGCCGCCCCGCTCCCCTCCGCCGCCTCTGTCGAGCAGGAGGC
GGCGGTGCGTCCGAGGAAGAGGCGCGGGTCGGGCCAGGAAAACCCCTCCCCCCAGTCCACGCGTCCCCCC
CTCGCGCCGGCAGGGGCCAAGAGGGCGGCGACGCACCCCCCCTCCGACTCAGGGCCGGGGGGGCGCGGCC
AGGGTGGGCCCGGGACCCCCCTGACGTCCTCGGCGGCCTCCGCCTCTTCCTCCTCTGCCTCTTCCTCCTC
GGCCCCGACCCCCGCGGGGGCCGCCTCTTCCGCCGCCGGGGCCGCGTCCTCCTCCGCTTCCGCCTCCTCG
GGCGGGGCCGTCGGTGCCCTGGGAGGGAGACAAGAGGAAACCTCCCTCGGCCCCCGCGCTGCTTCTGGGC
CGCGGGGGCCGAGGAAGTGTGCCCGGAAGACGCGCCACGCGGAGACTTCCGGGGCCGTCCCCGCGGGCGG
CCTCACGCGCTACCTGCCCATCTCGGGGGTCTCTAGCGTGGTCGCCCTGTCGCCTTACGTGAACAAGACT
ATCACGGGGGACTGCCTGCCCATCCTGGACATGGAGACGGGGAACATCGGGGCGTACGCGGTCCTGGTGG
ACCAGACGGGAAACATGGCGACCCGGCTGCGGGCCGCGGTCCCCGGCTGGAGCCGCCGCACCCTGCTCCC
CGAGACCGCGGGTAACCACGTGATGCCCCCCGAGTACCCGACGGCCCCCGCGTCGGAGTGGAACAGCCTC
TGGATGACCCCCGTGGGGAACATGCTGTTCGACCAGGGCACCCTAGTGGGCGCCCTGGACTTCCGCAGCC
TGCGGTCTCGGCACCCGTGGTCCGGGGAGCAGGGGGCGTCGACCCGGGACGAGGGAAAACAATAAGAATT
CTGCAGTCGACGGTACCGCGGGCCCGGGATCCACCGGATCTAGATAACTGATCATAATCAGCCATACCAC
ATTTGTAGAGGTTTTACTTGCTTTAAAAAACCTCCCACACCTCCCCCTGAACCTGAAACATAAAATGAAT
GCAATTGTTGTTGTTAACTTGTTTATTGCAGCTTATAATGGTTACAAATAAAGCAATAGCATCACAAATT
TCACAAATAAAGCATTTTTTTCACTGCATTCTAGTTGTGGTTTGTCCAAACTCATCAATGTATCTTAACG
CGTAAATTGTAAGCGTTAATATTTTGTTAAAATTCGCGTTAAATTTTTGTTAAATCAGCTCATTTTTTAA
CCAATAGGCCGAAATCGGCAAAATCCCTTATAAATCAAAAGAATAGACCGAGATAGGGT
[37 nt withheld, positions 3910-3946]
AAAGAACGTGGACTCCAACGTCAAAGG
[49 nt withheld, positions 3974-4022]
T
[91 nt withheld, positions 4024-4114]
G
[124 nt withheld, positions 4116-4239]
CAGGTGGCACTTTTCGGGGAAATGTGCGCGGAACCCCTATTTGTTTATTTTTCTAAATACATTCAAATAT
GTATCCGCTCATGAGACAATAACCCTGATAAATGCTTCAATAATATTGAAAAAGGAAGAGTCCTGAGGCG
GAAAGAACCAGCTGTGGAATGTGTGTCAGTTAGGGTGTGGAAAGTCCCCAGGCTCCCCAGCAGGCAGAAG
TATGCAAAGCATGCATCTCAATTAGTCAGCAACCAGGTGTGGAAAGTCCCCAGGCTCCCCAGCAGGCAGA
AGTATGCAAAGCATGCATCTCAATTAGTCAGCAACCATAGTCCCGCCCCTAACTCCGCCCATCCCGCCCC
TAACTCCGCCCAGTTCCGCCCATTCTCCGCCCCATGGCTGACTAATTTTTTTTATTTATGCAGAGGCCGA
GGCCGCCTCGGCCTCTGAGCTATTCCAGAAGTAGTGAGGAGGCTTTTTTGGAGGCCTAGGCTTTTGCAAA
GATCGATCAAGAGACAGGATGAGGATCGTTTCGCATGATTGAACAAGATGGATTGCACGCAGGTTCTCCG
GCCGCTTGGGTGGAGAGGCTATTCGGCTATGACTGGGCACAACAGACAATCGGCTGCTCTGATGCCGCCG
TGTTCCGGCTGTCAGCGCAGGGGCGCCCGGTTCTTTTTGTCAAGACCGACCTGTCCGGTGCCCTGAATGA
ACTGCAAGACGAGGCAGCGCGGCTATCGTGGCTGGCCACGACGGGCGTTCCTTGCGCAGCTGTGCTCGAC
GTTGTCACTGAAGCGGGAAGGGACTGGCTGCTATTGGGCGAAGTGCCGGGGCAGGATCTCCTGTCATCTC
ACCTTGCTCCTGCCGAGAAAGTATCCATCATGGCTGATGCAATGCGGCGGCTGCATACGCTTGATCCGGC
TACCTGCCCATTCGACCACCAAGCGAAACATCGCATCGAGCGAGCACGTACTCGGATGGAAGCCGGTCTT
GTCGATCAGGATGATCTGGACGAAGAGCATCAGGGGCTCGCGCCAGCCGAACTGTTCGCCAGGCTCAAGG
CGAGCATGCCCGACGGCGAGGATCTCGTCGTGACCCATGGCGATGCCTGCTTGCCGAATATCATGGTGGA
AAATGGCCGCTTTTCTGGATTCATCGACTGTGGCCGGCTGGGTGTGGCGGACCGCTATCAGGACATAGCG
TTGGCTACCCGTGATATTGCTGAAGAGCTTGGCGGCGAATGGGCTGACCGCTTCCTCGTGCTTTACGGTA
TCGCCGCTCCCGATTCGCAGCGCATCGCCTTCTATCGCCTTCTTGACGAGTTCTTCTGAGCGGGACTCTG
GGGTTCGAAATGACCGACCAAGCGACGCCCAACCTGCCATCACGAGATTTCGATTCCACCGCCGCCTTCT
ATGAAAGGTTGGGCTTCGGAATCGTTTTCCGGGACGCCGGCTGGATGATCCTCCAGCGCGGGGATCTCAT
GCTGGAGTTCTTCGCCCACCCTAGGGGGAGGCTAACTGAAACACGGAAGGAGACAATACCGGAAGGAACC
CGCGCTATGACGGCAATAAAAAGACAGAATAAAACGCACGGTGTTGGGTCGTTTGTTCATAAACGCGGGG
TTCGGTCCCAGGGCTGGCACTCTGTCGATACCCCACCGAGACCCCATTGGGGCCAATACGCCCGCGTTTC
TTCCTTTTCCCCACCCCACCCCCCAAGTTCGGGTGAAGGCCCAGGGCTCGCAGCCAACGTCGGGGCGGCA
GGCCCTGCCATAGCCTCAGGTTACTCATATATACTTTAGATTGATTTAAAACTTCATTTTTAATTTAAAA
GGATCTAGGTGAAGATCCTTTTTGATAATCTCATGACCAAAATCCCTTAACGTGAGTTTTCGTTCCACTG
AGCGTCAGACCCCGTAGAAAAGATCAAAGGATCTTCTTGAGATCCTTTTTTTCTGCGCGTAATCTGCTGC
TTGCAAACAAAAAAACCACCGCTACCAGCGGTGGTTTGTTTGCCGGATCAAGAGCTACCAACTCTTTTTC
CGAAGGTAACTGGCTTCAGCAGAGCGCAGATACCAAATACTGTTCTTCTAGTGTAGCCGTAGTTAGGCCA
CCACTTCAAGAACTCTGTAGCACCGCCTACATACCTCGCTCTGCTAATCCTGTTACCAGTGGCTGCTGCC
AGTGGCGATAAGTCGTGTCTTACCGGGTTGGACTCAAGACGATAGTTACCGGATAAGGCGCAGCGGTCGG
GCTGAACGGGGGGTTCGTGCACACAGCCCAGCTTGGAGCGAACGACCTACACCGAACTGAGATACCTACA
GCGTGAGCTATGAGAAAGCGCCACGCTTCCCGAAGGGAGAAAGGCGGACAGGTATCCGGTAAGCGGCAGG
GTCGGAACAGGAGAGCGCACGAGGGAGCTTCCAGGGGGAAACGCCTGGTATCTTTATAGTCCTGTCGGGT
TTCGCCACCTCTGACTTGAGCGTCGATTTTTGTGATGCTCGTCAGGGGGGCGGAGCCTATGGAAAAACGC
CAGCAACGCGGCCTTTTTACGGTTCCTGGCCTTTTGCTGGCCTTTTGCTCACATGTTCTTTCCTGCGTTA
TCCCCTGATTCTGTGGATAACCGTATTACCGCCATGCATTAGTTATTAATAGTAATCAATTACGGGGTCA
TTAGTTCATAGCCCATATATGGAGTTCCG
